Addgene plasmid #188335: pJJS012
Purpose: PCR template for repair templates to tag a gene with a mTagBFP2 and mIAA7 AID degron using homology-directed repair for C. elegans.
Depositing lab: Mike Boxem. Depositing organization: Utrecht University. Publication: The mIAA7 degron improves auxin-mediated degradation in C. elegans. Sepers JJ, Verstappen NHM, Vo AA, Ragle JM, Ruijtenberg S, Ward JD, Boxem M. G3 (Bethesda). 2022 Aug 27. pii: 6677660. doi: 10.1093/g3journal/jkac222. PubMed 36029236.
Backbone
  Vector backbone: pBluescript SK (+)
  Backbone size w/o insert (bp): 2863
  Vector type: Bacterial Expression
Growth in bacteria
  Bacterial resistance: Ampicillin, 100 μg/mL
  Growth temperature: 37°C
  Growth strain: DH5alpha
  Copy number: High Copy
Gene/Insert
  Gene/Insert name: Linker::mTagBFP2::mIAA7
  Species: C. elegans (nematode)
  Insert size (bp): 1146
  Cloning method: Gibson Cloning
  Sequencing primers: 5′ M13 forward; 3′ M13 reverse
Resource information
  A portion of this plasmid was derived from a plasmid made by: TagBFP2 origin: JDW233 (Ashley et al., 2021)
Terms and licenses: Academic/Nonprofit Terms; Industry Terms: Not Available to Industry
How to cite: pJJS012 was a gift from Mike Boxem (Addgene plasmid # 188335 ; http://n2t.net/addgene:188335 ; RRID:Addgene_188335)
