[The description below was written by a language model from this plasmid's Addgene catalogue record and pLannotate feature annotations shown in this document.]
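Description:
pJJS012 is a small (about 4.0 kb) high-copy bacterial plasmid built on pBluescript SK(+) that serves as a PCR template rather than as an expression vector in its own right. It is maintained in E. coli through the pUC-type ColE1 origin and selected with ampicillin via the β-lactamase gene and its native promoter. The backbone also retains the f1 phage origin and the usual pBluescript cloning-site context: a disrupted lacZα fragment with lac promoter, operator and CAP site, and flanking T7 and T3 promoters. M13 forward and reverse primer sites are listed for sequencing across the insert.

The payload, assembled by Gibson cloning, is a roughly 1.1 kb promoterless cassette described as Linker::mTagBFP2::mIAA7. It encodes a linker followed by the monomeric blue fluorescent protein mTagBFP2, fused to a fragment of Arabidopsis thaliana IAA7, an Aux/IAA protein that here acts as a compact auxin-inducible degron. The record notes that the BFP portion was derived from an earlier plasmid. No worm promoter or 3′ UTR is annotated, consistent with its intended use: the cassette is amplified with primers that add homology arms, producing repair templates for homology-directed knock-in at an endogenous C. elegans locus. The tagged protein can then be visualised by blue fluorescence. In a typical auxin-inducible degradation system, it can also be depleted on auxin addition in animals expressing the matching TIR1 F-box protein, which this plasmid does not supply. The associated work reports that the mIAA7 degron improves auxin-mediated degradation in C. elegans.
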