Features (pLannotate 1.2.2; 13 found; start..end, strand, type, name):
     33..461     -  rep_origin     f1 ori (sequence partly withheld): f1 bacteriophage origin of replication; arrow indicates direction of (+) strand synthesis
    466..623     -  CDS            lacZα (fragment): LacZα fragment of β-galactosidase; lacZ fragment
    626..644     +  promoter       T7 promoter: promoter for bacteriophage T7 RNA polymerase
    690..1544    +  CDS            mTagBFP2: mTagBFP2 is a basic (constitutively fluorescent) blue fluorescent protein published in 2011, derived from Entacmaea quadricolor. It is reported to be a very rapidly-maturing monomer with very low acid sensitivity.
   1521..1808    +  CDS            IAA7 (fragment): IAA7_ARATH - Also known as AXR2. Experimental evidence at protein level: Swiss-Prot protein existence level 1. Aux/IAA proteins are short-lived transcriptional factors that function as repressors of early auxin response genes at low auxin concentrations. Repression is thought to result from the interaction with auxin response factors (ARFs), proteins that bind to the auxin- responsive promoter element (AuxRE). Formation of heterodimers with ARF proteins may alter their ability to modulate early auxin response genes expression. From Arabidopsis thaliana (Mouse-ear cress).
   1824..1842    -  promoter       T3 promoter: promoter for bacteriophage T3 RNA polymerase
   1887..1903    -  protein_bind   lac operator: The lac repressor binds to the lac operator to inhibit transcription in E. coli. This inhibition can be relieved by adding lactose or isopropyl-β-D-thiogalactopyranoside (IPTG). lac repressor encoded by lacI
   1911..1941    -  promoter       lac promoter: promoter for the E. coli lac operon
   1956..1977    -  protein_bind   CAP binding site: CAP binding activates transcription in the presence of cAMP. E. coli catabolite activator protein
   1990..2082    -  CDS            lacI (fragment): lac repressor; lacI; The lac repressor binds to the lac operator to inhibit transcription in E. coli. This inhibition can be relieved by adding lactose or isopropyl-β-D-thiogalactopyranoside (IPTG).
   2265..2853    -  rep_origin     ori: high-copy-number ColE1/pMB1/pBR322/pUC origin of replication
   3024..3884    -  CDS            AmpR: β-lactamase; bla; confers resistance to ampicillin, carbenicillin, and related antibiotics
   3885..3989    -  promoter       AmpR promoter: bla
>Addgene plasmid #188335 | pJJS012 | addgene full sequence | sequence record 370742 | Addgene NGS Result
CACCTAAATTGTAAGCGTTAATATTTTGTTAAAATTCGCGTTAAATTTTTGTTAAATCAGCTCATTTTTT
AACCAATAGGCCGAAATCGGCAAAATCCCTTATAAATCAAAAGAATAGACCGAGATAGGGT
[37 nt withheld, positions 132-168]
AAAGAACGTGGACTCCAACGTCAAAGG
[49 nt withheld, positions 196-244]
T
[91 nt withheld, positions 246-336]
G
[124 nt withheld, positions 338-461]
CCCATTCGCCATTCAGGCTGCGCAACTGTTGGGAAGGGCGATCGGTGCGGGCCTCTTCGCTATTACGCCA
GCTGGCGAAAGGGGGATGTGCTGCAAGGCGATTAAGTTGGGTAACGCCAGGGTTTTCCCAGTCACGACGT
TGTAAAACGACGGCCAGTGAATTGTAATACGACTCACTATAGGGCGAATTGGGGCAGCGGTGGCAGTGGA
GGTACCGGCGGAAGCGGTATGGTTTCGGAATTGATTAAGGAAAATATGCACATGAAGCTCTACATGGAGG
GAACCGTCGACAACCACCACTTCAAGTGCACCTCCGAGGGAGAGGGAAAGCCATACGAGGGAACCCAAAC
CATGCGTATCAAGGTCGTCGAGGGAGGACCACTCCCATTCGCCTTCGACATCCTCGCCACCTCCTTCCTC
TACGGATCCAAGGTAAGTTTAAACATATATATACTAACTAACCCTGATTATTTAAATTTTCAGACCTTCA
TCAACCACACCCAAGGAATCCCAGACTTCTTCAAGCAATCCTTCCCAGAGGGATTCACCTGGGAGCGTGT
CACCACCTACGAGGACGGAGGAGTCCTCACCGCCACCCAAGACACCTCCCTCCAAGACGGATGCCTCATC
TACAACGTCAAGGTAAGTTTAAACAGTTCGGTACTAACTAACCATACATATTTAAATTTTCAGATCCGTG
GAGTCAACTTCACCTCCAACGGACCAGTCATGCAAAAGAAGACCCTCGGATGGGAGGCCTTCACCGAGAC
CCTCTACCCAGCCGACGGAGGACTCGAGGGACGTAACGACATGGCCCTCAAGCTCGTCGGAGGATCCCAC
CTCATCGCCAACGCCAAGGTAAGTTTAAACATGATTTTACTAACTAACTAATCTGATTTAAATTTTCAGA
CCACCTACCGTTCCAAGAAGCCAGCCAAGAACCTCAAGATGCCAGGAGTCTACTACGTCGACTACCGTCT
CGAGCGTATCAAGGAGGCCAACAACGAGACCTACGTCGAGCAACACGAGGTCGCCGTCGCCCGTTACTGC
GACCTCCCATCCAAGCTCGGACACAAGCTCAACGGATTCTCCGAGACCGTCGACCTCATGCTCAACCTCC
AATCCAACAAGGAGGGATCCGTCGACCTCAAGAACGTCTCCGCCGTCCCAAAGGAGAAGACCACCCTCAA
GGTAAGTTTAAACATATATATACTAACTAACCCTGATTATTTAAATTTTCAGGACCCATCCAAGCCACCA
GCCAAGGCCCAAGTCGTCGGATGGCCACCAGTCCGTAACTACCGTAAGAACATGATGACCCAACAAAAGA
CCTCCTCCGCGGTGGAGCTCCAGCTTTTGTTCCCTTTAGTGAGGGTTAATTTCGAGCTTGGCGTAATCAT
GGTCATAGCTGTTTCCTGTGTGAAATTGTTATCCGCTCACAATTCCACACAACATACGAGCCGGAAGCAT
AAAGTGTAAAGCCTGGGGTGCCTAATGAGTGAGCTAACTCACATTAATTGCGTTGCGCTCACTGCCCGCT
TTCCAGTCGGGAAACCTGTCGTGCCAGCTGCATTAATGAATCGGCCAACGCGCGGGGAGAGGCGGTTTGC
GTATTGGGCGCTCTTCCGCTTCCTCGCTCACTGACTCGCTGCGCTCGGTCGTTCGGCTGCGGCGAGCGGT
ATCAGCTCACTCAAAGGCGGTAATACGGTTATCCACAGAATCAGGGGATAACGCAGGAAAGAACATGTGA
GCAAAAGGCCAGCAAAAGGCCAGGAACCGTAAAAAGGCCGCGTTGCTGGCGTTTTTCCATAGGCTCCGCC
CCCCTGACGAGCATCACAAAAATCGACGCTCAAGTCAGAGGTGGCGAAACCCGACAGGACTATAAAGATA
CCAGGCGTTTCCCCCTGGAAGCTCCCTCGTGCGCTCTCCTGTTCCGACCCTGCCGCTTACCGGATACCTG
TCCGCCTTTCTCCCTTCGGGAAGCGTGGCGCTTTCTCATAGCTCACGCTGTAGGTATCTCAGTTCGGTGT
AGGTCGTTCGCTCCAAGCTGGGCTGTGTGCACGAACCCCCCGTTCAGCCCGACCGCTGCGCCTTATCCGG
TAACTATCGTCTTGAGTCCAACCCGGTAAGACACGACTTATCGCCACTGGCAGCAGCCACTGGTAACAGG
ATTAGCAGAGCGAGGTATGTAGGCGGTGCTACAGAGTTCTTGAAGTGGTGGCCTAACTACGGCTACACTA
GAAGAACAGTATTTGGTATCTGCGCTCTGCTGAAGCCAGTTACCTTCGGAAAAAGAGTTGGTAGCTCTTG
ATCCGGCAAACAAACCACCGCTGGTAGCGGTGGTTTTTTTGTTTGCAAGCAGCAGATTACGCGCAGAAAA
AAAGGATCTCAAGAAGATCCTTTGATCTTTTCTACGGGGTCTGACGCTCAGTGGAACGAAAACTCACGTT
AAGGGATTTTGGTCATGAGATTATCAAAAAGGATCTTCACCTAGATCCTTTTAAATTAAAAATGAAGTTT
TAAATCAATCTAAAGTATATATGAGTAAACTTGGTCTGACAGTTACCAATGCTTAATCAGTGAGGCACCT
ATCTCAGCGATCTGTCTATTTCGTTCATCCATAGTTGCCTGACTCCCCGTCGTGTAGATAACTACGATAC
GGGAGGGCTTACCATCTGGCCCCAGTGCTGCAATGATACCGCGAGACCCACGCTCACCGGCTCCAGATTT
ATCAGCAATAAACCAGCCAGCCGGAAGGGCCGAGCGCAGAAGTGGTCCTGCAACTTTATCCGCCTCCATC
CAGTCTATTAATTGTTGCCGGGAAGCTAGAGTAAGTAGTTCGCCAGTTAATAGTTTGCGCAACGTTGTTG
CCATTGCTACAGGCATCGTGGTGTCACGCTCGTCGTTTGGTATGGCTTCATTCAGCTCCGGTTCCCAACG
ATCAAGGCGAGTTACATGATCCCCCATGTTGTGCAAAAAAGCGGTTAGCTCCTTCGGTCCTCCGATCGTT
GTCAGAAGTAAGTTGGCCGCAGTGTTATCACTCATGGTTATGGCAGCACTGCATAATTCTCTTACTGTCA
TGCCATCCGTAAGATGCTTTTCTGTGACTGGTGAGTACTCAACCAAGTCATTCTGAGAATAGTGTATGCG
GCGACCGAGTTGCTCTTGCCCGGCGTCAATACGGGATAATACCGCGCCACATAGCAGAACTTTAAAAGTG
CTCATCATTGGAAAACGTTCTTCGGGGCGAAAACTCTCAAGGATCTTACCGCTGTTGAGATCCAGTTCGA
TGTAACCCACTCGTGCACCCAACTGATCTTCAGCATCTTTTACTTTCACCAGCGTTTCTGGGTGAGCAAA
AACAGGAAGGCAAAATGCCGCAAAAAAGGGAATAAGGGCGACACGGAAATGTTGAATACTCATACTCTTC
CTTTTTCAATATTATTGAAGCATTTATCAGGGTTATTGTCTCATGAGCGGATACATATTTGAATGTATTT
AGAAAAATAAACAAATAGGGGTTCCGCGCACATTTCCCCGAAAAGTGC
