>Addgene plasmid #188335 | pJJS012 | depositor partial sequence | sequence record 365682 | mIAA7 degron
GGATTCTCCGAGACCGTCGACCTCATGCTCAACCTCCAATCCAACAAGGAGGGATCCGTCGACCTCAAGA
ACGTCTCCGCCGTCCCAAAGGAGAAGACCACCCTCAAGGTAAGTTTAAACATATATATACTAACTAACCC
TGATTATTTAAATTTTCAGGACCCATCCAAGCCACCAGCCAAGGCCCAAGTCGTCGGATGGCCACCAGTC
CGTAACTACCGTAAGAACATGATGACCCAACAAAAGACCTCCTCC
