>Addgene plasmid #188335 | pJJS012 | depositor partial sequence | sequence record 365683 | mTagBIFP2
ATGGTTTCGGAATTGATTAAGGAAAATATGCACATGAAGCTCTACATGGAGGGAACCGTCGACAACCACC
ACTTCAAGTGCACCTCCGAGGGAGAGGGAAAGCCATACGAGGGAACCCAAACCATGCGTATCAAGGTCGT
CGAGGGAGGACCACTCCCATTCGCCTTCGACATCCTCGCCACCTCCTTCCTCTACGGATCCAAGGTAAGT
TTAAACATATATATACTAACTAACCCTGATTATTTAAATTTTCAGACCTTCATCAACCACACCCAAGGAA
TCCCAGACTTCTTCAAGCAATCCTTCCCAGAGGGATTCACCTGGGAGCGTGTCACCACCTACGAGGACGG
AGGAGTCCTCACCGCCACCCAAGACACCTCCCTCCAAGACGGATGCCTCATCTACAACGTCAAGGTAAGT
TTAAACAGTTCGGTACTAACTAACCATACATATTTAAATTTTCAGATCCGTGGAGTCAACTTCACCTCCA
ACGGACCAGTCATGCAAAAGAAGACCCTCGGATGGGAGGCCTTCACCGAGACCCTCTACCCAGCCGACGG
AGGACTCGAGGGACGTAACGACATGGCCCTCAAGCTCGTCGGAGGATCCCACCTCATCGCCAACGCCAAG
GTAAGTTTAAACATGATTTTACTAACTAACTAATCTGATTTAAATTTTCAGACCACCTACCGTTCCAAGA
AGCCAGCCAAGAACCTCAAGATGCCAGGAGTCTACTACGTCGACTACCGTCTCGAGCGTATCAAGGAGGC
CAACAACGAGACCTACGTCGAGCAACACGAGGTCGCCGTCGCCCGTTACTGCGACCTCCCATCCAAGCTC
GGACACAAGCTCAAC
